# Supplementary material for: The yeast mating-type switching endonuclease HO is a domesticated member of an unorthodox homing genetic element family
Source: eLife. 2020 Apr 27;9:e55336. doi: 10.7554/eLife.55336 (PMC7282813; doi:10.7554/eLife.55336)
Supplement: Supplementary file 3. [file elife-55336-supp3.txt]

LOCUS       Scer_ade2_TdFBA1-R      3680 bp ds-DNA     linear       24-OCT-2018
DEFINITION  .
ACCESSION   
VERSION     
SOURCE      .
  ORGANISM  .
COMMENT     
FEATURES             Location/Qualifiers
     CDS             complement(21..377)
                     /label=ade2 Cterm
     CDS             378..1460
                     /label=TdFBA1-R allele (L09)
     CDS             complement(1461..1700)
                     /label=ade2 Nterm
BASE COUNT      513 a    456 c    398 g    508 t
ORIGIN
        1 tatatcaata aacttatata ttacttgttt tctagataag cttcgtaacc gacagtttct
       61 aacttttgtg ctttgacaag aacttcttct tcttgcttta ataaaaactg ttccattttc
      121 gttgtataac ttgaatcata agcgccaagc agtctgacag ccaacagcgc agcgttcgta
      181 ctattattaa tagcgacggt agctactgga acacctctag gcatttgcac aattgaatgt
      241 aaagaatcta ctccatctag acaagaacct tttacgggca caccgatgac aggaagtggt
      301 gtcattgcag ccaccatacc tggcaagtga gcagccccac cagctccagc gataattgtt
      361 ttaattccac gcttgctatg ggtgtccaag aagttctaaa gagaaagacc ggtgtcattg
      421 tcggtgacga tgtccgtgcc ttgttcaact acgccaagga acacaagttc gccatcccag
      481 ccatcaacgt cacctcttcc tccgtcgttg tctctgcttt ggaagctgcc cgtgacaaca
      541 agtccccaat catcctacaa acctccaacg gtggtgctgc ttacttcgcc ggtaagggtg
      601 tctccaacga aggccaaaac gcctccatca gaggtgccat cgctgctgcc cactacatca
      661 gatccatcgc cccagcttac ggtatcccag tcgtcctaca ctccgaccac tgtgcccaaa
      721 agttgttgcc atggtacgac ggtatgctag aagccgacga agcctactac aaggaacacg
      781 gtgagcctct attctcctcc cacatgttgg atctttccga agaaaccgac gaggaaaaca
      841 tcggtacctg tgtcaagtac ttcaagagaa tggccgccat ggaccaatgg ttggaaatgg
      901 aaatcggtat caccggtggt gaagaagatg gtgtcaacaa cgagggtgcc tctgaggatt
      961 ccttgtacac caagcctgaa caagtcttcg ccgtctacaa ggccctacac ccaatctctc
     1021 caaacttctc tatcgcagcc agctttggta acgttcacgg ggtgtacaaa ccgggaaacg
     1081 tcaaattgag acctgagatc ttaggtgacc accagaagta cgcagttgag cacctaaaga
     1141 ccaaggagga gaagccattg tatttggtct tccacggtgg ttccggttcc tctgttcaag
     1201 aattccgtac tggtattgac aacggtgttg tcaaggtcaa tgtcgacact gactgtcaat
     1261 acgcttactt ggagggtatt agagattatg tcctaaacaa aaaggactac ttgatgagcc
     1321 cagttggtaa cccaaccggt gctgatgctc caaacaagaa gtacttcgac ccaagagtct
     1381 gggttagaga aggtgaaaag accatgtcta agagagttgc cgaggctttg aacgacttca
     1441 gaaccgctgg taacttgtag tgtaggaaca tcaacatgct caatctcaat cgttagcaca
     1501 tcacattttt cagctagttt ttcgatatca agaggattgg aaaaggagcc attaacgtgg
     1561 tcattggagt tgcttatttg tttggcagga gaattttcag catctagtat taccgtctta
     1621 atgttgagcc tgtttgctgc ctcaacaatc atacgtccca attgtccccc tcctaatata
     1681 ccaactgttc tagaatccat acttgattgt tttgtccgat tttcttgttt ttcttgattg
     1741 ttatagtagg atgtacttag aagagagatc caacgatttt acgcaccaat ttatacatga
     1801 aatgctccat aatattgtcc atttagttct taataaaagg tcagcaagag tcaatcactt
     1861 agtattaccc ggttc
//
LOCUS       Scer_ade2_TdFBA1-S      3680 bp ds-DNA     linear       21-NOV-2018
DEFINITION  .
ACCESSION   
VERSION     
SOURCE      .
  ORGANISM  .
COMMENT     
FEATURES             Location/Qualifiers
     CDS             complement(21..377)
                     /label=ade2_Cterm
     CDS             378..1460
                     /label=TdFBA1-S allele (CBS1146)
     CDS             complement(1461..1700)
                     /label=ade2_Nterm
BASE COUNT      512 a    464 c    396 g    503 t
ORIGIN
        1 tatatcaata aacttatata ttacttgttt tctagataag cttcgtaacc gacagtttct
       61 aacttttgtg ctttgacaag aacttcttct tcttgcttta ataaaaactg ttccattttc
      121 gttgtataac ttgaatcata agcgccaagc agtctgacag ccaacagcgc agcgttcgta
      181 ctattattaa tagcgacggt agctactgga acacctctag gcatttgcac aattgaatgt
      241 aaagaatcta ctccatctag acaagaacct tttacgggca caccgatgac aggaagtggt
      301 gtcattgcag ccaccatacc tggcaagtga gcagccccac cagctccagc gataattgtt
      361 ttaattccac gcttgctatg ggtgtccaag aagttctaaa gagaaagacc ggtgtcattg
      421 tcggtgacga tgtccgtgcc ttgttcaact acgccaagga acacaagttc gccatcccag
      481 ccatcaacgt cacctcttcc tccgtcgttg tctctgcttt ggaagctgcc cgtgacaaca
      541 agtccccaat catcctacaa acctccaacg gtggtgctgc ttacttcgcc ggtaagggtg
      601 tctccaacga aggccaaaac gcctccatca gaggtgccat cgctgctgcc cactacatca
      661 gatccatcgc cccagcttac ggtatcccag tcgtcctaca ctccgaccac tgtgcccaaa
      721 agttgttgcc atggtacgac ggtatgctag aagccgacga agcctactac aaggaacacg
      781 gtgagcctct attctcctcc cacatgttgg atctttccga agaaaccgac gaggaaaaca
      841 tcgctacctg tgtcaagtac ttcaagagaa tggccgccat ggaccaatgg ttggaaatgg
      901 aaatcggtat caccggtggt gaagaagatg gtgtcaacaa cgaaggtgcc cacgaggact
      961 ccttgtacac caagccagaa caagtcttcg ctgtctacaa ggccctacac ccaatctctc
     1021 caaacttctc tatcgccgcc gcatttggaa atgtacacgg agtgtacaaa ccaggtaacg
     1081 tcaagttgag acctgaaatc ttgggtgacc accaaaaatt cgctgtcaag caaactggtg
     1141 ccaaggagga caagccattg ttcttggtct tccacggtgg ttccggttcc tctgttgagg
     1201 acttccgtac cggtattgac aacggtgttg tcaaggtcaa cttggacact gactgtcaat
     1261 acgcctactt ggaaggtatc agagactacg tcttgaacaa gaaggactac ttgatgagca
     1321 tggtcggtaa cccaaccggt gctgactctc caaacaagaa gtacttcgac ccaagagtct
     1381 gggttagaga gggtgagaag accatgtcca agagagttgc caaggctttg gatgatttca
     1441 gaactgccgg tcaactataa tgtaggaaca tcaacatgct caatctcaat cgttagcaca
     1501 tcacattttt cagctagttt ttcgatatca agaggattgg aaaaggagcc attaacgtgg
     1561 tcattggagt tgcttatttg tttggcagga gaattttcag catctagtat taccgtctta
     1621 atgttgagcc tgtttgctgc ctcaacaatc atacgtccca attgtccccc tcctaatata
     1681 ccaactgttc tagaatccat acttgattgt tttgtccgat tttcttgttt ttcttgattg
     1741 ttatagtagg atgtacttag aagagagatc caacgatttt acgcaccaat ttatacatga
     1801 aatgctccat aatattgtcc atttagttct taataaaagg tcagcaagag tcaatcactt
     1861 agtattaccc ggttc
//
LOCUS       pGFP-HA                 7732 bp ds-DNA     linear       21-JUN-2017
DEFINITION  .
ACCESSION   
VERSION     
SOURCE      .
  ORGANISM  .
COMMENT     
COMMENT     
FEATURES             Location/Qualifiers
     misc_feature    complement(220..451)
                     /label=TEF terminator
     CDS             complement(453..1261)
                     /label=KanMX
     misc_feature    complement(1262..1640)
                     /label=A. gossypii pTEF
     misc_feature    complement(2383..3209)
                     /label=tGAP
     CDS             complement(3225..3314)
                     /label=3xHA
     CDS             complement(3321..4034)
                     /label=pYeGFP
     misc_feature    complement(4058..4958)
                     /label=pGAP
     CDS             complement(6217..7077)
                     /label=ampR
     misc_feature    complement(7214..7665)
                     /label=panARS
BASE COUNT     2252 a   1609 c   1742 g   2129 t
ORIGIN
        1 tcgcgcgttt cggtgatgac ggtgaaaacc tctgacacat gcagctcccg gagacggtca
       61 cagcttgtct gtaagcggat gccgggagca gacaagcccg tcagggcgcg tcagcgggtg
      121 ttggcgggtg tcggggctgg cttaactatg cggcatcaga gcagattgta ctgagagtgc
      181 accataatca tcgatgaatt cgagctcgtt ttcgacactg gatggcggcg ttagtatcga
      241 atcgacagca gtatagcgac cagcattcac atacgattga cgcatgatat tactttctgc
      301 gcacttaact tcgcatctgg gcagatgatg tcgaggcgaa aaaaaatata aatcacgcta
      361 acatttgatt aaaatagaac aactacaata taaaaaaact atacaaatga caagttcttg
      421 aaaacaagaa tctttttatt gtcagtactg attagaaaaa ctcatcgagc atcaaatgaa
      481 actgcaattt attcatatca ggattatcaa taccatattt ttgaaaaagc cgtttctgta
      541 atgaaggaga aaactcaccg aggcagttcc ataggatggc aagatcctgg tatcggtctg
      601 cgattccgac tcgtccaaca tcaatacaac ctattaattt cccctcgtca aaaataaggt
      661 tatcaagtga gaaatcacca tgagtgacga ctgaatccgg tgagaatggc aaaagcttat
      721 gcatttcttt ccagacttgt tcaacaggcc agccattacg ctcgtcatca aaatcactcg
      781 catcaaccaa accgttattc attcgtgatt gcgcctgagc gagacgaaat acgcgatcgc
      841 tgttaaaagg acaattacaa acaggaatcg aatgcaaccg gcgcaggaac actgccagcg
      901 catcaacaat attttcacct gaatcaggat attcttctaa tacctggaat gctgttttgc
      961 cggggatcgc agtggtgagt aaccatgcat catcaggagt acggataaaa tgcttgatgg
     1021 tcggaagagg cataaattcc gtcagccagt ttagtctgac catctcatct gtaacatcat
     1081 tggcaacgct acctttgcca tgtttcagaa acaactctgg cgcatcgggc ttcccataca
     1141 atcgatagat tgtcgcacct gattgcccga cattatcgcg agcccattta tacccatata
     1201 aatcagcatc catgttggaa tttaatcgcg gcctcgaaac gtgagtcttt tccttaccca
     1261 tggttgttta tgttcggatg tgatgtgaga actgtatcct agcaagattt taaaaggaag
     1321 tatatgaaag aagaacctca gtggcaaatc ctaacctttt atatttctct acaggggcgc
     1381 ggcgtgggga caattcaacg cgtctgtgag gggagcgttt ccctgctcgc aggtctgcag
     1441 cgaggagccg taatttttgc ttcgcgccgt gcggccatca aaatgtatgg atgcaaatga
     1501 ttatacatgg ggatgtatgg gctaaatgta cgggcgacag tcacatcatg cccctgagct
     1561 gcgcacgtca agactgtcaa ggagggtatt ctgggcctcc atgtcgctgg ccgggtgacc
     1621 cggcggggac gaggcaagct aaacagatct ggcgcgcctt aattaaccct atgcggtgtg
     1681 aaataccgca cagatgcgta aggagaaaat accgcatcag gaaattgtaa gcgttaatat
     1741 tttgttaaaa ttcgcgttaa atttttgtta aatcagctca ttttttaacc aataggccga
     1801 aatcggcaaa atcccttata aatcaaaaga atagaccgag atagggtnnn nnnnnnnnnn
     1861 nnnnnnnnnn nnnnnnnnnn nnnnaaagaa cgtggactcc aacgtcaaag gnnnnnnnnn
     1921 nnnnnnnnnn nnnnnnnnnn nnnnnnnnnn nnnnnnnnnn tnnnnnnnnn nnnnnnnnnn
     1981 nnnnnnnnnn nnnnnnnnnn nnnnnnnnnn nnnnnnnnnn nnnnnnnnnn nnnnnnnnnn
     2041 nnnnnnnnnn nngnnnnnnn nnnnnnnnnn nnnnnnnnnn nnnnnnnnnn nnnnnnnnnn
     2101 nnnnnnnnnn nnnnnnnnnn nnnnnnnnnn nnnnnnnnnn nnnnnnnnnn nnnnnnnnnn
     2161 nnnnnnnnnn nnnnnnncca ttcgccattc aggctgcgca actgttggga agggcgatcg
     2221 gtgcgggcct cttcgctatt acgccagctg gcgaaagggg gatgtgctgc aaggcgatta
     2281 agttgggtaa cgccagggtt ttcccagtca cgacgttgta aaacgacggc cagtgagcgc
     2341 gcgtaatacg actcactata gggcgaattg ggtaccgggc ccttacagga tggccatcta
     2401 tttgtcccga tggatcatga tgctgatatg ggtgaacact ctttggaaat gcaattccca
     2461 atgctagttc aaactttaaa atggagaaat gtgccattgg agagtgtcaa ggtggttcct
     2521 atgttagttt ctcataacag tgcggaagtc gatcttgcag tgggacaagt cttaaagact
     2581 tacatggatg accctagtaa tttattcatc atcagtagtg atttctgcca ttggggacgt
     2641 agatttgcat acactggcta tgttggtagt gaagatgagt tgaaagatgc attacaacaa
     2701 gagacggaga ttgaaatgtt gaccgctaga agtaaactgt cacatcatca aattgatatc
     2761 tggcaatcaa ttgaaattct tgataagatg gcaatgaaag tcttaagtga tacggcaaac
     2821 gaggcaagat acaacgcttg gaaacagtat ttggacataa ccggaaatac gatttgtggt
     2881 gctagaccga tcgctgtgat cctaagtaca ttgagtcaaa tcgatgaagc atcacacaag
     2941 atcgatttcc aatggccaaa ttactcacaa agttcccacg ttaatagtct ggatcatagt
     3001 agtgtcagtt acgctgcagg ctatgcaact ttaggttagt agaataaaaa gcttcaaacc
     3061 tttttttttt aaaaaaccaa tattgataat atctaattta tctagataaa gatataatca
     3121 atataagcat atataaaatt taatctttgt aaaacatgtc attaactaaa agtgaaaaaa
     3181 gcttgaaaac tctttctcaa ctaattcatt taagctcact attaagcgta atctggaacg
     3241 tcatatggat aggatcctgc atagtccggg acgtcatacg gatagcccgc atagtcagga
     3301 acatcgtatg ggtaggcgcc tttgtacaat tcatccatac catgggtaat accagcagca
     3361 gtaacaaatt ctaacaagac catgtggtct ctcttttcgt ttggatcttt ggataaggca
     3421 gattgagtgg ataagtaatg gttgtctggt aacaagactg gaccatcacc aattggagta
     3481 ttttgttgat aatggtcagc taattgaaca gaaccatctt caatgttgtg tctaattttg
     3541 aagttaactt tgataccatt cttttgtttg tcagccatga tgtaaacatt gtgagagtta
     3601 tagttgtatt ccaatttgtg acctaaaatg ttaccatctt ctttaaaatc aatacctttt
     3661 aattcgattc tattaactaa ggtatcacct tcaaacttga cttcagctct ggtcttgtag
     3721 ttaccgtcat ctttgaaaaa aatagttctt tcttgaacat aaccttctgg catggcagac
     3781 ttgaaaaagt catgttgttt catatgatct gggtatctag caaaacattg aacaccataa
     3841 ccgaaagtag tgactaaggt tggccatgga actggcaatt taccagtagt acaaataaat
     3901 tttaaggtca atttaccgta agtagcatca ccttcacctt caccggagac agaaaatttg
     3961 tgaccattaa catcaccatc taattcaacc aaaattggga caacaccagt gaataattct
     4021 tcacctttag acattaataa tcctgcaggt tgacaatttt tgaaatttaa agtgtttgtt
     4081 gagtgcttgt ttgtgaaact gtttgatgtt cctggggata aaggaataaa aagagagtaa
     4141 ttgaacaacc atatcaattg aataaaatcc ttgggccttt atatatgaga ataaatcaac
     4201 ctggtagaag gaaagagaaa aatagaaata caaagaaaaa agccgagaac caccagtttg
     4261 aactgaacct tccaattgca cgcattgcac gcacaccatc taattgttga aagatcatca
     4321 cactttgcca aagaattaat catgtttcta ccacgtatgc agcaacaagc aaccggagag
     4381 tggttgcatt tccctgccaa tgggctagtt acctgcctta tggtaccaga acgtaccata
     4441 aggtaccaaa tgctagtatc accaatgggc tagctgctga cagggctcca gaagacgtat
     4501 agttcatgta gtaatggcga catttttcat gttaaaaaac gaatcaaaaa aaatagtgga
     4561 tgccgagaat tgggattcca gtttttttag tggaattcgg ttgggttcca caaaaattta
     4621 aattggaatt tagtggaatc cgagaatgtg ggttttggtc acgtgagatt actttcttga
     4681 attttcattc tctcttgatt gattgattga ttaaaaatga aaaaaaagtg tcagcgtcaa
     4741 atggtaataa ttaatgaaat tgtttgagta agccacaatt gtggaatggt ttaattgaag
     4801 tccttgagcc ctgttgatct tataattgta attatatata tggtttgttt tattcttgag
     4861 tggagttgtg gagtgttgta gtgatagtag agtataataa aaatattata atattaaata
     4921 tgcctgctcc tcacggtggt gttttacaag atctggtacc cgggggatcc actagttcta
     4981 gagcggccgc caccgcggtg gagctccagc ttgttccctt tagtgagggt taattgcgcg
     5041 cttggcgtaa tcatggtcat agctgtttcc tgtgtgaaat tgttatccgc tcacaattcc
     5101 acacaacata cgagccggaa gcataaagtg taaagcctgg ggtgcctaat gagtgagcta
     5161 actcacatta attgcgttgc gctcactgcc cgctttccag tcgggaaacc tgtcgtgcca
     5221 gctgcattaa tgaatcggcc aacgcgcggg gagaggcggt ttgcgtattg ggcgctcttc
     5281 cgcttcctcg ctcactgact cgctgcgctc ggtcgttcgg ctgcggcgag cggtatcagc
     5341 tcactcaaag gcggtaatac ggttatccac agaatcaggg gataacgcag gaaagaacat
     5401 gtgagcaaaa ggccagcaaa aggccaggaa ccgtaaaaag gccgcgttgc tggcgttttt
     5461 ccataggctc cgcccccctg acgagcatca caaaaatcga cgctcaagtc agaggtggcg
     5521 aaacccgaca ggactataaa gataccaggc gtttccccct ggaagctccc tcgtgcgctc
     5581 tcctgttccg accctgccgc ttaccggata cctgtccgcc tttctccctt cgggaagcgt
     5641 ggcgctttct catagctcac gctgtaggta tctcagttcg gtgtaggtcg ttcgctccaa
     5701 gctgggctgt gtgcacgaac cccccgttca gcccgaccgc tgcgccttat ccggtaacta
     5761 tcgtcttgag tccaacccgg taagacacga cttatcgcca ctggcagcag ccactggtaa
     5821 caggattagc agagcgaggt atgtaggcgg tgctacagag ttcttgaagt ggtggcctaa
     5881 ctacggctac actagaagga cagtatttgg tatctgcgct ctgctgaagc cagttacctt
     5941 cggaaaaaga gttggtagct cttgatccgg caaacaaacc accgctggta gcggtggttt
     6001 ttttgtttgc aagcagcaga ttacgcgcag aaaaaaagga tctcaagaag atcctttgat
     6061 cttttctacg gggtctgacg ctcagtggaa cgaaaactca cgttaaggga ttttggtcat
     6121 gagattatca aaaaggatct tcacctagat ccttttaaat taaaaatgaa gttttaaatc
     6181 aatctaaagt atatatgagt aaacttggtc tgacagttac caatgcttaa tcagtgaggc
     6241 acctatctca gcgatctgtc tatttcgttc atccatagtt gcctgactcc ccgtcgtgta
     6301 gataactacg atacgggagg gcttaccatc tggccccagt gctgcaatga taccgcgaga
     6361 cccacgctca ccggctccag atttatcagc aataaaccag ccagccggaa gggccgagcg
     6421 cagaagtggt cctgcaactt tatccgcctc catccagtct attaattgtt gccgggaagc
     6481 tagagtaagt agttcgccag ttaatagttt gcgcaacgtt gttgccattg ctacaggcat
     6541 cgtggtgtca cgctcgtcgt ttggtatggc ttcattcagc tccggttccc aacgatcaag
     6601 gcgagttaca tgatccccca tgttgtgcaa aaaagcggtt agctccttcg gtcctccgat
     6661 cgttgtcaga agtaagttgg ccgcagtgtt atcactcatg gttatggcag cactgcataa
     6721 ttctcttact gtcatgccat ccgtaagatg cttttctgtg actggtgagt actcaaccaa
     6781 gtcattctga gaatagtgta tgcggcgacc gagttgctct tgcccggcgt caatacggga
     6841 taataccgcg ccacatagca gaactttaaa agtgctcatc attggaaaac gttcttcggg
     6901 gcgaaaactc tcaaggatct taccgctgtt gagatccagt tcgatgtaac ccactcgtgc
     6961 acccaactga tcttcagcat cttttacttt caccagcgtt tctgggtgag caaaaacagg
     7021 aaggcaaaat gccgcaaaaa agggaataag ggcgacacgg aaatgttgaa tactcatact
     7081 cttccttttt caatattatt gaagcattta tcagggttat tgtctcatga gcggatacat
     7141 atttgaatgt atttagaaaa ataaacaaat aggggttccg cgcacatttc cccgaaaagt
     7201 gccacctgac gtctagtgct gattatgatt tgacgtttat atacatgtta tgttaatatg
     7261 gtaaatttta gatatttggt aggagtgtcg gtccttgaaa tatatgtaat atacccatta
     7321 taccaaggaa agattgattt aactatattg gattagcaga tatctaattt gtttttttgt
     7381 tcttaacctc tggtgagtta ttatgatgtt tttatatttt atctttttta attaaaagtc
     7441 attatttaga acaaaatatt aaaataatta ttaaagtgta ttagtattct taatgaacgt
     7501 cgggaagaac aaaattttaa acattttgaa gttaaacatc acttttagtc ctaaaagttt
     7561 aaaaaactga tattgatgga aagaactaaa gaagtgcaaa gagctcacca aaaaacgtac
     7621 tgcgtatctg ttctttctca ttctgatatt atccaaagat gttgagtcta agaaaccatt
     7681 attatcatga cattaaccta taaaaatagg cgtatcacga ggccctttcg tc
//
LOCUS       pWHO6-HA                9067 bp ds-DNA     linear       21-JUN-2017
DEFINITION  .
ACCESSION   
VERSION     
SOURCE      .
  ORGANISM  .
COMMENT     
FEATURES             Location/Qualifiers
     misc_feature    complement(220..451)
                     /label=TEF terminator
     CDS             complement(453..1261)
                     /label=KanMX
     misc_feature    complement(1262..1640)
                     /label=A. gossypii pTEF
     misc_feature    complement(2383..3209)
                     /label=tGAP
     CDS             complement(3225..3314)
                     /label=3xHA
     CDS             complement(3327..5363)
                     /label=WHO6
     misc_feature    complement(5393..6293)
                     /label=pGAP
     CDS             complement(7552..8412)
                     /label=ampR
     misc_feature    complement(8549..9000)
                     /label=panARS
BASE COUNT     2549 a   1985 c   2032 g   2501 t
ORIGIN
        1 tcgcgcgttt cggtgatgac ggtgaaaacc tctgacacat gcagctcccg gagacggtca
       61 cagcttgtct gtaagcggat gccgggagca gacaagcccg tcagggcgcg tcagcgggtg
      121 ttggcgggtg tcggggctgg cttaactatg cggcatcaga gcagattgta ctgagagtgc
      181 accataatca tcgatgaatt cgagctcgtt ttcgacactg gatggcggcg ttagtatcga
      241 atcgacagca gtatagcgac cagcattcac atacgattga cgcatgatat tactttctgc
      301 gcacttaact tcgcatctgg gcagatgatg tcgaggcgaa aaaaaatata aatcacgcta
      361 acatttgatt aaaatagaac aactacaata taaaaaaact atacaaatga caagttcttg
      421 aaaacaagaa tctttttatt gtcagtactg attagaaaaa ctcatcgagc atcaaatgaa
      481 actgcaattt attcatatca ggattatcaa taccatattt ttgaaaaagc cgtttctgta
      541 atgaaggaga aaactcaccg aggcagttcc ataggatggc aagatcctgg tatcggtctg
      601 cgattccgac tcgtccaaca tcaatacaac ctattaattt cccctcgtca aaaataaggt
      661 tatcaagtga gaaatcacca tgagtgacga ctgaatccgg tgagaatggc aaaagcttat
      721 gcatttcttt ccagacttgt tcaacaggcc agccattacg ctcgtcatca aaatcactcg
      781 catcaaccaa accgttattc attcgtgatt gcgcctgagc gagacgaaat acgcgatcgc
      841 tgttaaaagg acaattacaa acaggaatcg aatgcaaccg gcgcaggaac actgccagcg
      901 catcaacaat attttcacct gaatcaggat attcttctaa tacctggaat gctgttttgc
      961 cggggatcgc agtggtgagt aaccatgcat catcaggagt acggataaaa tgcttgatgg
     1021 tcggaagagg cataaattcc gtcagccagt ttagtctgac catctcatct gtaacatcat
     1081 tggcaacgct acctttgcca tgtttcagaa acaactctgg cgcatcgggc ttcccataca
     1141 atcgatagat tgtcgcacct gattgcccga cattatcgcg agcccattta tacccatata
     1201 aatcagcatc catgttggaa tttaatcgcg gcctcgaaac gtgagtcttt tccttaccca
     1261 tggttgttta tgttcggatg tgatgtgaga actgtatcct agcaagattt taaaaggaag
     1321 tatatgaaag aagaacctca gtggcaaatc ctaacctttt atatttctct acaggggcgc
     1381 ggcgtgggga caattcaacg cgtctgtgag gggagcgttt ccctgctcgc aggtctgcag
     1441 cgaggagccg taatttttgc ttcgcgccgt gcggccatca aaatgtatgg atgcaaatga
     1501 ttatacatgg ggatgtatgg gctaaatgta cgggcgacag tcacatcatg cccctgagct
     1561 gcgcacgtca agactgtcaa ggagggtatt ctgggcctcc atgtcgctgg ccgggtgacc
     1621 cggcggggac gaggcaagct aaacagatct ggcgcgcctt aattaaccct atgcggtgtg
     1681 aaataccgca cagatgcgta aggagaaaat accgcatcag gaaattgtaa gcgttaatat
     1741 tttgttaaaa ttcgcgttaa atttttgtta aatcagctca ttttttaacc aataggccga
     1801 aatcggcaaa atcccttata aatcaaaaga atagaccgag atagggtnnn nnnnnnnnnn
     1861 nnnnnnnnnn nnnnnnnnnn nnnnaaagaa cgtggactcc aacgtcaaag gnnnnnnnnn
     1921 nnnnnnnnnn nnnnnnnnnn nnnnnnnnnn nnnnnnnnnn tnnnnnnnnn nnnnnnnnnn
     1981 nnnnnnnnnn nnnnnnnnnn nnnnnnnnnn nnnnnnnnnn nnnnnnnnnn nnnnnnnnnn
     2041 nnnnnnnnnn nngnnnnnnn nnnnnnnnnn nnnnnnnnnn nnnnnnnnnn nnnnnnnnnn
     2101 nnnnnnnnnn nnnnnnnnnn nnnnnnnnnn nnnnnnnnnn nnnnnnnnnn nnnnnnnnnn
     2161 nnnnnnnnnn nnnnnnncca ttcgccattc aggctgcgca actgttggga agggcgatcg
     2221 gtgcgggcct cttcgctatt acgccagctg gcgaaagggg gatgtgctgc aaggcgatta
     2281 agttgggtaa cgccagggtt ttcccagtca cgacgttgta aaacgacggc cagtgagcgc
     2341 gcgtaatacg actcactata gggcgaattg ggtaccgggc ccttacagga tggccatcta
     2401 tttgtcccga tggatcatga tgctgatatg ggtgaacact ctttggaaat gcaattccca
     2461 atgctagttc aaactttaaa atggagaaat gtgccattgg agagtgtcaa ggtggttcct
     2521 atgttagttt ctcataacag tgcggaagtc gatcttgcag tgggacaagt cttaaagact
     2581 tacatggatg accctagtaa tttattcatc atcagtagtg atttctgcca ttggggacgt
     2641 agatttgcat acactggcta tgttggtagt gaagatgagt tgaaagatgc attacaacaa
     2701 gagacggaga ttgaaatgtt gaccgctaga agtaaactgt cacatcatca aattgatatc
     2761 tggcaatcaa ttgaaattct tgataagatg gcaatgaaag tcttaagtga tacggcaaac
     2821 gaggcaagat acaacgcttg gaaacagtat ttggacataa ccggaaatac gatttgtggt
     2881 gctagaccga tcgctgtgat cctaagtaca ttgagtcaaa tcgatgaagc atcacacaag
     2941 atcgatttcc aatggccaaa ttactcacaa agttcccacg ttaatagtct ggatcatagt
     3001 agtgtcagtt acgctgcagg ctatgcaact ttaggttagt agaataaaaa gcttcaaacc
     3061 tttttttttt aaaaaaccaa tattgataat atctaattta tctagataaa gatataatca
     3121 atataagcat atataaaatt taatctttgt aaaacatgtc attaactaaa agtgaaaaaa
     3181 gcttgaaaac tctttctcaa ctaattcatt taagctcact attaagcgta atctggaacg
     3241 tcatatggat aggatcctgc atagtccggg acgtcatacg gatagcccgc atagtcagga
     3301 acatcgtatg ggtaggcgcc caccgctgct atatcctcat caacagaaac gtttgtagga
     3361 ttgccgcagt tgttacaagg aaggaacctt gtttcgctat taccagctga actaaatgag
     3421 ccatgcaaca accggatttc caagttgtta aaaattttgg agcaatggta acaatacttc
     3481 cctgtctttt tgtatttgtt gtagcaagtc cgacaaattc tcagtggtga tgacttattc
     3541 caaggcaatc tcatccagcg acatgaaata ttaggcccgc aattagtgca ttccccgtta
     3601 ggctttggtc ttggttcatt acccttgcta ctgtcaattt tgacggcgga gccgcataga
     3661 gtacacttag gattctcttt cttgacttca tgttctgagg cgatccattg acaggcctta
     3721 tttccacaaa ttccgtggct tttgtcacag cgcctgcgac atgtttcaca ccagatattt
     3781 aattgatccc atggcacttt ttcgaaactg ctatttttcg ctctcccaca gaagaagcat
     3841 gagtttgtcg tacattttgc ctcgatctta tcctgcggtt ctaaaccgtc ggattcaccc
     3901 atacgttgcc cagttgatgt ctcctgctgc acggcaccga tacagagtaa ttgctcacca
     3961 gtgagaaagg taccgatagg cccttttaaa tggacggcat acactcgtcc cgtttcgcat
     4021 tccgaaaagg caaaaggaat aggtttcaag tttagtagtc cgtccccttt ctgcccatgc
     4081 acatcatcca gggcaagaat ctgtctgttg tagcctttgc cgactgggtt tctttttctt
     4141 tcacacgaac acttgcttag aattgaccaa aacgctgaac tgttcgtgcc acgaaataga
     4201 tggaaacacc aggtatctga ccgattaaaa tccttgccaa ccttcgccgg ctcaaatgac
     4261 accgttatgt ttaaccctag cgagcgtgca acaaataata taccgtctct aatcggttca
     4321 taaacagttt tgatagcaac tttgtagact ccttcatctt tgacagtgta cccatcggaa
     4381 tcaattatgc ccgccatgaa gtgctctctg accggtcttg tctcagaacg gagaaattca
     4441 gggacctttt tgggatcgtc ctttctgccg tatttgtaaa accctagttc cttgagagcg
     4501 tttgtgaatg ggttgttttt atctctgctg ccgtcaggca tcatcaaagc tccatctgct
     4561 ttgaacgtgt cgcctcttct ccttatgtca agcttcgtac ctaatcgttc tccacaaagg
     4621 gagagatacc cattaacatc cttatcgcca gcatgaaggg caaataaagc acctcttcgg
     4681 tgcccgtccc cgatccaaaa ccctaaaagc caaaccatgg agtacaattt ttcttccgag
     4741 acgtcttcag caaacaactt gtccatccat ggcttaagga cgggtatttc gacattgatt
     4801 gggctctcga gcaaatttgt agcgatgcga atctccttat tgagttgaaa caagctcttt
     4861 tttgagccac tccagaccag aaagccatca tccgaggtaa ccgtctgttc ataaatatag
     4921 tttttaactt ccatagcggt acttgatgag ggaaacgtac gtgatccggt aaatggcata
     4981 acaagcctac cgaagccctc caaatgaaaa ctcttcagtt gtgtaatctc aacgactctt
     5041 ctttttctgg tgtttctcgt catcttcact cgttgaccag ttctgaagaa gaattgttgc
     5101 gtatcagaga caaagcaaga tgtcacacct agtggtaaat tttcaggtcc atatcgttca
     5161 tttgagtgct tgtaaccttg ttcgagcctt gtcaaatttc ctgtgtactg atcaacttta
     5221 agcacttctg cggcatctcc ctctgctgac attaatagat gaccaggttt tagttgagct
     5281 acatctatca aagtgccatc caagagaaac aaccggcagc tgtcggaaaa tccgccataa
     5341 tgcggcgcag gtgctgttat cattaactcg gactcgcctg caggttgaca atttttgaaa
     5401 tttaaagtgt ttgttgagtg cttgtttgtg aaactgtttg atgttcctgg ggataaagga
     5461 ataaaaagag agtaattgaa caaccatatc aattgaataa aatccttggg cctttatata
     5521 tgagaataaa tcaacctggt agaaggaaag agaaaaatag aaatacaaag aaaaaagccg
     5581 agaaccacca gtttgaactg aaccttccaa ttgcacgcat tgcacgcaca ccatctaatt
     5641 gttgaaagat catcacactt tgccaaagaa ttaatcatgt ttctaccacg tatgcagcaa
     5701 caagcaaccg gagagtggtt gcatttccct gccaatgggc tagttacctg ccttatggta
     5761 ccagaacgta ccataaggta ccaaatgcta gtatcaccaa tgggctagct gctgacaggg
     5821 ctccagaaga cgtatagttc atgtagtaat ggcgacattt ttcatgttaa aaaacgaatc
     5881 aaaaaaaata gtggatgccg agaattggga ttccagtttt tttagtggaa ttcggttggg
     5941 ttccacaaaa atttaaattg gaatttagtg gaatccgaga atgtgggttt tggtcacgtg
     6001 agattacttt cttgaatttt cattctctct tgattgattg attgattaaa aatgaaaaaa
     6061 aagtgtcagc gtcaaatggt aataattaat gaaattgttt gagtaagcca caattgtgga
     6121 atggtttaat tgaagtcctt gagccctgtt gatcttataa ttgtaattat atatatggtt
     6181 tgttttattc ttgagtggag ttgtggagtg ttgtagtgat agtagagtat aataaaaata
     6241 ttataatatt aaatatgcct gctcctcacg gtggtgtttt acaagatctg gtacccgggg
     6301 gatccactag ttctagagcg gccgccaccg cggtggagct ccagcttgtt ccctttagtg
     6361 agggttaatt gcgcgcttgg cgtaatcatg gtcatagctg tttcctgtgt gaaattgtta
     6421 tccgctcaca attccacaca acatacgagc cggaagcata aagtgtaaag cctggggtgc
     6481 ctaatgagtg agctaactca cattaattgc gttgcgctca ctgcccgctt tccagtcggg
     6541 aaacctgtcg tgccagctgc attaatgaat cggccaacgc gcggggagag gcggtttgcg
     6601 tattgggcgc tcttccgctt cctcgctcac tgactcgctg cgctcggtcg ttcggctgcg
     6661 gcgagcggta tcagctcact caaaggcggt aatacggtta tccacagaat caggggataa
     6721 cgcaggaaag aacatgtgag caaaaggcca gcaaaaggcc aggaaccgta aaaaggccgc
     6781 gttgctggcg tttttccata ggctccgccc ccctgacgag catcacaaaa atcgacgctc
     6841 aagtcagagg tggcgaaacc cgacaggact ataaagatac caggcgtttc cccctggaag
     6901 ctccctcgtg cgctctcctg ttccgaccct gccgcttacc ggatacctgt ccgcctttct
     6961 cccttcggga agcgtggcgc tttctcatag ctcacgctgt aggtatctca gttcggtgta
     7021 ggtcgttcgc tccaagctgg gctgtgtgca cgaacccccc gttcagcccg accgctgcgc
     7081 cttatccggt aactatcgtc ttgagtccaa cccggtaaga cacgacttat cgccactggc
     7141 agcagccact ggtaacagga ttagcagagc gaggtatgta ggcggtgcta cagagttctt
     7201 gaagtggtgg cctaactacg gctacactag aaggacagta tttggtatct gcgctctgct
     7261 gaagccagtt accttcggaa aaagagttgg tagctcttga tccggcaaac aaaccaccgc
     7321 tggtagcggt ggtttttttg tttgcaagca gcagattacg cgcagaaaaa aaggatctca
     7381 agaagatcct ttgatctttt ctacggggtc tgacgctcag tggaacgaaa actcacgtta
     7441 agggattttg gtcatgagat tatcaaaaag gatcttcacc tagatccttt taaattaaaa
     7501 atgaagtttt aaatcaatct aaagtatata tgagtaaact tggtctgaca gttaccaatg
     7561 cttaatcagt gaggcaccta tctcagcgat ctgtctattt cgttcatcca tagttgcctg
     7621 actccccgtc gtgtagataa ctacgatacg ggagggctta ccatctggcc ccagtgctgc
     7681 aatgataccg cgagacccac gctcaccggc tccagattta tcagcaataa accagccagc
     7741 cggaagggcc gagcgcagaa gtggtcctgc aactttatcc gcctccatcc agtctattaa
     7801 ttgttgccgg gaagctagag taagtagttc gccagttaat agtttgcgca acgttgttgc
     7861 cattgctaca ggcatcgtgg tgtcacgctc gtcgtttggt atggcttcat tcagctccgg
     7921 ttcccaacga tcaaggcgag ttacatgatc ccccatgttg tgcaaaaaag cggttagctc
     7981 cttcggtcct ccgatcgttg tcagaagtaa gttggccgca gtgttatcac tcatggttat
     8041 ggcagcactg cataattctc ttactgtcat gccatccgta agatgctttt ctgtgactgg
     8101 tgagtactca accaagtcat tctgagaata gtgtatgcgg cgaccgagtt gctcttgccc
     8161 ggcgtcaata cgggataata ccgcgccaca tagcagaact ttaaaagtgc tcatcattgg
     8221 aaaacgttct tcggggcgaa aactctcaag gatcttaccg ctgttgagat ccagttcgat
     8281 gtaacccact cgtgcaccca actgatcttc agcatctttt actttcacca gcgtttctgg
     8341 gtgagcaaaa acaggaaggc aaaatgccgc aaaaaaggga ataagggcga cacggaaatg
     8401 ttgaatactc atactcttcc tttttcaata ttattgaagc atttatcagg gttattgtct
     8461 catgagcgga tacatatttg aatgtattta gaaaaataaa caaatagggg ttccgcgcac
     8521 atttccccga aaagtgccac ctgacgtcta gtgctgatta tgatttgacg tttatataca
     8581 tgttatgtta atatggtaaa ttttagatat ttggtaggag tgtcggtcct tgaaatatat
     8641 gtaatatacc cattatacca aggaaagatt gatttaacta tattggatta gcagatatct
     8701 aatttgtttt tttgttctta acctctggtg agttattatg atgtttttat attttatctt
     8761 ttttaattaa aagtcattat ttagaacaaa atattaaaat aattattaaa gtgtattagt
     8821 attcttaatg aacgtcggga agaacaaaat tttaaacatt ttgaagttaa acatcacttt
     8881 tagtcctaaa agtttaaaaa actgatattg atggaaagaa ctaaagaagt gcaaagagct
     8941 caccaaaaaa cgtactgcgt atctgttctt tctcattctg atattatcca aagatgttga
     9001 gtctaagaaa ccattattat catgacatta acctataaaa ataggcgtat cacgaggccc
     9061 tttcgtc
//
LOCUS       pWHO6                   9013 bp ds-DNA     linear       08-MAY-2018
DEFINITION  .
ACCESSION   
VERSION     
SOURCE      .
  ORGANISM  .
COMMENT     
COMMENT     
FEATURES             Location/Qualifiers
     misc_feature    complement(220..451)
                     /label=TEF terminator
     CDS             complement(453..1261)
                     /label=KanMX
     misc_feature    complement(1262..1640)
                     /label=A. gossypii pTEF
     misc_feature    complement(2383..3209)
                     /label=tGAP
     CDS             complement(3270..5309)
                     /label=WHO6
     misc_feature    complement(5339..6239)
                     /label=pGAP
     CDS             complement(7498..8358)
                     /label=ampR
     misc_feature    complement(8495..8946)
                     /label=panARS
BASE COUNT     2535 a   1972 c   2015 g   2491 t
ORIGIN
        1 tcgcgcgttt cggtgatgac ggtgaaaacc tctgacacat gcagctcccg gagacggtca
       61 cagcttgtct gtaagcggat gccgggagca gacaagcccg tcagggcgcg tcagcgggtg
      121 ttggcgggtg tcggggctgg cttaactatg cggcatcaga gcagattgta ctgagagtgc
      181 accataatca tcgatgaatt cgagctcgtt ttcgacactg gatggcggcg ttagtatcga
      241 atcgacagca gtatagcgac cagcattcac atacgattga cgcatgatat tactttctgc
      301 gcacttaact tcgcatctgg gcagatgatg tcgaggcgaa aaaaaatata aatcacgcta
      361 acatttgatt aaaatagaac aactacaata taaaaaaact atacaaatga caagttcttg
      421 aaaacaagaa tctttttatt gtcagtactg attagaaaaa ctcatcgagc atcaaatgaa
      481 actgcaattt attcatatca ggattatcaa taccatattt ttgaaaaagc cgtttctgta
      541 atgaaggaga aaactcaccg aggcagttcc ataggatggc aagatcctgg tatcggtctg
      601 cgattccgac tcgtccaaca tcaatacaac ctattaattt cccctcgtca aaaataaggt
      661 tatcaagtga gaaatcacca tgagtgacga ctgaatccgg tgagaatggc aaaagcttat
      721 gcatttcttt ccagacttgt tcaacaggcc agccattacg ctcgtcatca aaatcactcg
      781 catcaaccaa accgttattc attcgtgatt gcgcctgagc gagacgaaat acgcgatcgc
      841 tgttaaaagg acaattacaa acaggaatcg aatgcaaccg gcgcaggaac actgccagcg
      901 catcaacaat attttcacct gaatcaggat attcttctaa tacctggaat gctgttttgc
      961 cggggatcgc agtggtgagt aaccatgcat catcaggagt acggataaaa tgcttgatgg
     1021 tcggaagagg cataaattcc gtcagccagt ttagtctgac catctcatct gtaacatcat
     1081 tggcaacgct acctttgcca tgtttcagaa acaactctgg cgcatcgggc ttcccataca
     1141 atcgatagat tgtcgcacct gattgcccga cattatcgcg agcccattta tacccatata
     1201 aatcagcatc catgttggaa tttaatcgcg gcctcgaaac gtgagtcttt tccttaccca
     1261 tggttgttta tgttcggatg tgatgtgaga actgtatcct agcaagattt taaaaggaag
     1321 tatatgaaag aagaacctca gtggcaaatc ctaacctttt atatttctct acaggggcgc
     1381 ggcgtgggga caattcaacg cgtctgtgag gggagcgttt ccctgctcgc aggtctgcag
     1441 cgaggagccg taatttttgc ttcgcgccgt gcggccatca aaatgtatgg atgcaaatga
     1501 ttatacatgg ggatgtatgg gctaaatgta cgggcgacag tcacatcatg cccctgagct
     1561 gcgcacgtca agactgtcaa ggagggtatt ctgggcctcc atgtcgctgg ccgggtgacc
     1621 cggcggggac gaggcaagct aaacagatct ggcgcgcctt aattaaccct atgcggtgtg
     1681 aaataccgca cagatgcgta aggagaaaat accgcatcag gaaattgtaa gcgttaatat
     1741 tttgttaaaa ttcgcgttaa atttttgtta aatcagctca ttttttaacc aataggccga
     1801 aatcggcaaa atcccttata aatcaaaaga atagaccgag atagggtnnn nnnnnnnnnn
     1861 nnnnnnnnnn nnnnnnnnnn nnnnaaagaa cgtggactcc aacgtcaaag gnnnnnnnnn
     1921 nnnnnnnnnn nnnnnnnnnn nnnnnnnnnn nnnnnnnnnn tnnnnnnnnn nnnnnnnnnn
     1981 nnnnnnnnnn nnnnnnnnnn nnnnnnnnnn nnnnnnnnnn nnnnnnnnnn nnnnnnnnnn
     2041 nnnnnnnnnn nngnnnnnnn nnnnnnnnnn nnnnnnnnnn nnnnnnnnnn nnnnnnnnnn
     2101 nnnnnnnnnn nnnnnnnnnn nnnnnnnnnn nnnnnnnnnn nnnnnnnnnn nnnnnnnnnn
     2161 nnnnnnnnnn nnnnnnncca ttcgccattc aggctgcgca actgttggga agggcgatcg
     2221 gtgcgggcct cttcgctatt acgccagctg gcgaaagggg gatgtgctgc aaggcgatta
     2281 agttgggtaa cgccagggtt ttcccagtca cgacgttgta aaacgacggc cagtgagcgc
     2341 gcgtaatacg actcactata gggcgaattg ggtaccgggc ccttacagga tggccatcta
     2401 tttgtcccga tggatcatga tgctgatatg ggtgaacact ctttggaaat gcaattccca
     2461 atgctagttc aaactttaaa atggagaaat gtgccattgg agagtgtcaa ggtggttcct
     2521 atgttagttt ctcataacag tgcggaagtc gatcttgcag tgggacaagt cttaaagact
     2581 tacatggatg accctagtaa tttattcatc atcagtagtg atttctgcca ttggggacgt
     2641 agatttgcat acactggcta tgttggtagt gaagatgagt tgaaagatgc attacaacaa
     2701 gagacggaga ttgaaatgtt gaccgctaga agtaaactgt cacatcatca aattgatatc
     2761 tggcaatcaa ttgaaattct tgataagatg gcaatgaaag tcttaagtga tacggcaaac
     2821 gaggcaagat acaacgcttg gaaacagtat ttggacataa ccggaaatac gatttgtggt
     2881 gctagaccga tcgctgtgat cctaagtaca ttgagtcaaa tcgatgaagc atcacacaag
     2941 atcgatttcc aatggccaaa ttactcacaa agttcccacg ttaatagtct ggatcatagt
     3001 agtgtcagtt acgctgcagg ctatgcaact ttaggttagt agaataaaaa gcttcaaacc
     3061 tttttttttt aaaaaaccaa tattgataat atctaattta tctagataaa gatataatca
     3121 atataagcat atataaaatt taatctttgt aaaacatgtc attaactaaa agtgaaaaaa
     3181 gcttgaaaac tctttctcaa ctaattcatt taagctcact attaagcgta atctggaacg
     3241 tcatatgggg cgcccggcgc ctcaatcaat tatgctatat cctcatcaac agaaacgttt
     3301 gtaggattgc cgcagttgtt acaaggaagg aaccttgttt cgctattacc agctgaacta
     3361 aatgagccat gcaacaaccg gatttccaag ttgttaaaaa ttttggagca atggtaacaa
     3421 tacttccctg tctttttgta tttgttgtag caagtccgac aaattctcag tggtgatgac
     3481 ttattccaag gcaatctcat ccagcgacat gaaatattag gcccgcaatt agtgcattcc
     3541 ccgttaggct ttggtcttgg ttcattaccc ttgctactgt caattttgac ggcggagccg
     3601 catagagtac acttaggatt ctctttcttg acttcatgtt ctgaggcgat ccattgacag
     3661 gccttatttc cacaaattcc gtggcttttg tcacagcgcc tgcgacatgt ttcacaccag
     3721 atatttaatt gatcccatgg cactttttcg aaactgctat ttttcgctct cccacagaag
     3781 aagcatgagt ttgtcgtaca ttttgcctcg atcttatcct gcggttctaa accgtcggat
     3841 tcacccatac gttgcccagt tgatgtctcc tgctgcacgg caccgataca gagtaattgc
     3901 tcaccagtga gaaaggtacc gataggccct tttaaatgga cggcatacac tcgtcccgtt
     3961 tcgcattccg aaaaggcaaa aggaataggt ttcaagttta gtagtccgtc ccctttctgc
     4021 ccatgcacat catccagggc aagaatctgt ctgttgtagc ctttgccgac tgggtttctt
     4081 tttctttcac acgaacactt gcttagaatt gaccaaaacg ctgaactgtt cgtgccacga
     4141 aatagatgga aacaccaggt atctgaccga ttaaaatcct tgccaacctt cgccggctca
     4201 aatgacaccg ttatgtttaa ccctagcgag cgtgcaacaa ataatatacc gtctctaatc
     4261 ggttcataaa cagttttgat agcaactttg tagactcctt catctttgac agtgtaccca
     4321 tcggaatcaa ttatgcccgc catgaagtgc tctctgaccg gtcttgtctc agaacggaga
     4381 aattcaggga cctttttggg atcgtccttt ctgccgtatt tgtaaaaccc tagttccttg
     4441 agagcgtttg tgaatgggtt gtttttatct ctgctgccgt caggcatcat caaagctcca
     4501 tctgctttga acgtgtcgcc tcttctcctt atgtcaagct tcgtacctaa tcgttctcca
     4561 caaagggaga gatacccatt aacatcctta tcgccagcat gaagggcaaa taaagcacct
     4621 cttcggtgcc cgtccccgat ccaaaaccct aaaagccaaa ccatggagta caatttttct
     4681 tccgagacgt cttcagcaaa caacttgtcc atccatggct taaggacggg tatttcgaca
     4741 ttgattgggc tctcgagcaa atttgtagcg atgcgaatct ccttattgag ttgaaacaag
     4801 ctcttttttg agccactcca gaccagaaag ccatcatccg aggtaaccgt ctgttcataa
     4861 atatagtttt taacttccat agcggtactt gatgagggaa acgtacgtga tccggtaaat
     4921 ggcataacaa gcctaccgaa gccctccaaa tgaaaactct tcagttgtgt aatctcaacg
     4981 actcttcttt ttctggtgtt tctcgtcatc ttcactcgtt gaccagttct gaagaagaat
     5041 tgttgcgtat cagagacaaa gcaagatgtc acacctagtg gtaaattttc aggtccatat
     5101 cgttcatttg agtgcttgta accttgttcg agccttgtca aatttcctgt gtactgatca
     5161 actttaagca cttctgcggc atctccctct gctgacatta atagatgacc aggttttagt
     5221 tgagctacat ctatcaaagt gccatccaag agaaacaacc ggcagctgtc ggaaaatccg
     5281 ccataatgcg gcgcaggtgc tgttatcatt aactcggact cgcctgcagg ttgacaattt
     5341 ttgaaattta aagtgtttgt tgagtgcttg tttgtgaaac tgtttgatgt tcctggggat
     5401 aaaggaataa aaagagagta attgaacaac catatcaatt gaataaaatc cttgggcctt
     5461 tatatatgag aataaatcaa cctggtagaa ggaaagagaa aaatagaaat acaaagaaaa
     5521 aagccgagaa ccaccagttt gaactgaacc ttccaattgc acgcattgca cgcacaccat
     5581 ctaattgttg aaagatcatc acactttgcc aaagaattaa tcatgtttct accacgtatg
     5641 cagcaacaag caaccggaga gtggttgcat ttccctgcca atgggctagt tacctgcctt
     5701 atggtaccag aacgtaccat aaggtaccaa atgctagtat caccaatggg ctagctgctg
     5761 acagggctcc agaagacgta tagttcatgt agtaatggcg acatttttca tgttaaaaaa
     5821 cgaatcaaaa aaaatagtgg atgccgagaa ttgggattcc agttttttta gtggaattcg
     5881 gttgggttcc acaaaaattt aaattggaat ttagtggaat ccgagaatgt gggttttggt
     5941 cacgtgagat tactttcttg aattttcatt ctctcttgat tgattgattg attaaaaatg
     6001 aaaaaaaagt gtcagcgtca aatggtaata attaatgaaa ttgtttgagt aagccacaat
     6061 tgtggaatgg tttaattgaa gtccttgagc cctgttgatc ttataattgt aattatatat
     6121 atggtttgtt ttattcttga gtggagttgt ggagtgttgt agtgatagta gagtataata
     6181 aaaatattat aatattaaat atgcctgctc ctcacggtgg tgttttacaa gatctggtac
     6241 ccgggggatc cactagttct agagcggccg ccaccgcggt ggagctccag cttgttccct
     6301 ttagtgaggg ttaattgcgc gcttggcgta atcatggtca tagctgtttc ctgtgtgaaa
     6361 ttgttatccg ctcacaattc cacacaacat acgagccgga agcataaagt gtaaagcctg
     6421 gggtgcctaa tgagtgagct aactcacatt aattgcgttg cgctcactgc ccgctttcca
     6481 gtcgggaaac ctgtcgtgcc agctgcatta atgaatcggc caacgcgcgg ggagaggcgg
     6541 tttgcgtatt gggcgctctt ccgcttcctc gctcactgac tcgctgcgct cggtcgttcg
     6601 gctgcggcga gcggtatcag ctcactcaaa ggcggtaata cggttatcca cagaatcagg
     6661 ggataacgca ggaaagaaca tgtgagcaaa aggccagcaa aaggccagga accgtaaaaa
     6721 ggccgcgttg ctggcgtttt tccataggct ccgcccccct gacgagcatc acaaaaatcg
     6781 acgctcaagt cagaggtggc gaaacccgac aggactataa agataccagg cgtttccccc
     6841 tggaagctcc ctcgtgcgct ctcctgttcc gaccctgccg cttaccggat acctgtccgc
     6901 ctttctccct tcgggaagcg tggcgctttc tcatagctca cgctgtaggt atctcagttc
     6961 ggtgtaggtc gttcgctcca agctgggctg tgtgcacgaa ccccccgttc agcccgaccg
     7021 ctgcgcctta tccggtaact atcgtcttga gtccaacccg gtaagacacg acttatcgcc
     7081 actggcagca gccactggta acaggattag cagagcgagg tatgtaggcg gtgctacaga
     7141 gttcttgaag tggtggccta actacggcta cactagaagg acagtatttg gtatctgcgc
     7201 tctgctgaag ccagttacct tcggaaaaag agttggtagc tcttgatccg gcaaacaaac
     7261 caccgctggt agcggtggtt tttttgtttg caagcagcag attacgcgca gaaaaaaagg
     7321 atctcaagaa gatcctttga tcttttctac ggggtctgac gctcagtgga acgaaaactc
     7381 acgttaaggg attttggtca tgagattatc aaaaaggatc ttcacctaga tccttttaaa
     7441 ttaaaaatga agttttaaat caatctaaag tatatatgag taaacttggt ctgacagtta
     7501 ccaatgctta atcagtgagg cacctatctc agcgatctgt ctatttcgtt catccatagt
     7561 tgcctgactc cccgtcgtgt agataactac gatacgggag ggcttaccat ctggccccag
     7621 tgctgcaatg ataccgcgag acccacgctc accggctcca gatttatcag caataaacca
     7681 gccagccgga agggccgagc gcagaagtgg tcctgcaact ttatccgcct ccatccagtc
     7741 tattaattgt tgccgggaag ctagagtaag tagttcgcca gttaatagtt tgcgcaacgt
     7801 tgttgccatt gctacaggca tcgtggtgtc acgctcgtcg tttggtatgg cttcattcag
     7861 ctccggttcc caacgatcaa ggcgagttac atgatccccc atgttgtgca aaaaagcggt
     7921 tagctccttc ggtcctccga tcgttgtcag aagtaagttg gccgcagtgt tatcactcat
     7981 ggttatggca gcactgcata attctcttac tgtcatgcca tccgtaagat gcttttctgt
     8041 gactggtgag tactcaacca agtcattctg agaatagtgt atgcggcgac cgagttgctc
     8101 ttgcccggcg tcaatacggg ataataccgc gccacatagc agaactttaa aagtgctcat
     8161 cattggaaaa cgttcttcgg ggcgaaaact ctcaaggatc ttaccgctgt tgagatccag
     8221 ttcgatgtaa cccactcgtg cacccaactg atcttcagca tcttttactt tcaccagcgt
     8281 ttctgggtga gcaaaaacag gaaggcaaaa tgccgcaaaa aagggaataa gggcgacacg
     8341 gaaatgttga atactcatac tcttcctttt tcaatattat tgaagcattt atcagggtta
     8401 ttgtctcatg agcggataca tatttgaatg tatttagaaa aataaacaaa taggggttcc
     8461 gcgcacattt ccccgaaaag tgccacctga cgtctagtgc tgattatgat ttgacgttta
     8521 tatacatgtt atgttaatat ggtaaatttt agatatttgg taggagtgtc ggtccttgaa
     8581 atatatgtaa tatacccatt ataccaagga aagattgatt taactatatt ggattagcag
     8641 atatctaatt tgtttttttg ttcttaacct ctggtgagtt attatgatgt ttttatattt
     8701 tatctttttt aattaaaagt cattatttag aacaaaatat taaaataatt attaaagtgt
     8761 attagtattc ttaatgaacg tcgggaagaa caaaatttta aacattttga agttaaacat
     8821 cacttttagt cctaaaagtt taaaaaactg atattgatgg aaagaactaa agaagtgcaa
     8881 agagctcacc aaaaaacgta ctgcgtatct gttctttctc attctgatat tatccaaaga
     8941 tgttgagtct aagaaaccat tattatcatg acattaacct ataaaaatag gcgtatcacg
     9001 aggccctttc gtc
//
